>Addgene plasmid #185102 | KBB520 | addgene full sequence | sequence record 368106 | Addgene NGS Result
TATTCTCAGAATGACTTGGTTGAGTACTCACCAGTCACAGAAAAGCATCTTACGGATGGCATGACAGTAA
GAGAATTATGCAGTGCTGCCATAACCATGAGTGATAACACTGCGGCCAACTTACTTCTGACAACGATCGG
AGGACCGAAGGAGCTAACCGCTTTTTTGCACAACATGGGGGATCATGTAACTCGCCTTGATCGTTGGGAA
CCGGAGCTGAATGAAGCCATACCAAACGACGAGCGTGACACCACGATGCCTGTAGCAATGGCAACAACGT
TGCGCAAACTATTAACTGGCGAACTACTTACTCTAGCTTCCCGGCAACAATTAATAGACTGGATGGAGGC
GGATAAAGTTGCAGGACCACTTCTGCGCTCGGCCCTTCCGGCTGGCTGGTTTATTGCTGATAAATCTGGA
GCCGGTGAGCGTGGGTCTCGCGGTATCATTGCAGCACTGGGGCCAGATGGTAAGCCCTCCCGTATCGTAG
TTATCTACACGACGGGGAGTCAGGCAACTATGGATGAACGAAATAGACAGATCGCTGAGATAGGTGCCTC
ACTGATTAAGCATTGGTAACTGTCAGACCAAGTTTACTCATATATACTTTAGATTGATTTAAAACTTCAT
TTTTAATTTAAAAGGATCTAGGTGAAGATCCTTTTTGATAATCTCATGACCAAAATCCCTTAACGTGAGT
TTTCGTTCCACTGAGCGTCAGACCCCGTAGAAAAGATCAAAGGATCTTCTTGAGATCCTTTTTTTCTGCG
CGTAATCTGCTGCTTGCAAACAAAAAAACCACCGCTACCAGCGGTGGTTTGTTTGCCGGATCAAGAGCTA
CCAACTCTTTTTCCGAAGGTAACTGGCTTCAGCAGAGCGCAGATACCAAATACTGTTCTTCTAGTGTAGC
CGTAGTTAGGCCACCACTTCAAGAACTCTGTAGCACCGCCTACATACCTCGCTCTGCTAATCCTGTTACC
AGTGGCTGCTGCCAGTGGCGATAAGTCGTGTCTTACCGGGTTGGACTCAAGACGATAGTTACCGGATAAG
GCGCAGCGGTCGGGCTGAACGGGGGGTTCGTGCACACAGCCCAGCTTGGAGCGAACGACCTACACCGAAC
TGAGATACCTACAGCGTGAGCTATGAGAAAGCGCCACGCTTCCCGAAGGGAGAAAGGCGGACAGGTATCC
GGTAAGCGGCAGGGTCGGAACAGGAGAGCGCACGAGGGAGCTTCCAGGGGGAAACGCCTGGTATCTTTAT
AGTCCTGTCGGGTTTCGCCACCTCTGACTTGAGCGTCGATTTTTGTGATGCTCGTCAGGGGGGCGGAGCC
TATGGAAAAACGCCAGCAACGCGGCCTTTTTACGGTTCCTGGCCTTTTGCTGGCCTTTTGCTCACATGTT
CTTTCCTGCGTTATCCCCTGATTCTGTGGATAACCGTATTACCGCCTTTGAGTGAGCTGATACCGCTCGC
CGCAGCCGAACGACCGAGCGCAGCGAGTCAGTGAGCGAGGAAGCGGAAGAGCGCCCAATACGCAAACCGC
CTCTCCCCGCGCGTTGGCCGATTCATTAATGCAGCTGGCACGACAGGTTTCCCGACTGGAAAGCGGGCAG
TGAGCGCAACGCAATTAATGTGAGTTAGCTCACTCATTAGGCACCCCAGGCTTTACACTTTATGCTTCCG
GCTCGTATGTTGTGTGGAATTGTGAGCGGATAACAATTTCACACAGGAAACAGCTATGACCATGATTACG
CCAAGCTCGAAATTAACCCTCACTAAAGGGAACAAAAGCTGGTACCGGGCCCCCCCTCGAGGTCGACGGT
ATCGATAAGCTTGATATCGAATTCCTGCAGCCCGGGGGATCCACAGTTGACAACGATCTCAAGATTGGTT
GGGATTTAAATCCTATAGCAGTGCATCAGAAGAAGCAAAAAGGCCAGTGGACAGTCATTAAGTTTATCAC
CAGAAAGGGCTTCCAGCTGAGAGATCCCCTCATAATTTCCCCAAAACGTAACCATGTGTGAATAGATTTT
GAGTAAGCAGGGTTGCAGCCACGAGTGAGTCTTCCCTTGTTATTGTGTAGCCAGAATGCCGCAAAACTTC
CATGCCTAAGCGAACTGTTGAGAGTACGTTTCGATTTCTGACTGTGTTAGCCTGGAAGTGCTTGTCCCAA
CCTTGTTTCTGAGCATGAACGCCCGCAAGCCAACATGTTAGTTGAAGCATCAGGGCGATTAGCAGCATGA
TATCAAAACGCTCTGAGCTGCTCGTTCGGCTATGGCGTAGGCCTAGTCCGTAGGCAGGACTTTTCAAGTC
TCGGAAGGTTTCTTCAATCTGCATTCGCTTCGAATAGATATTAACAAGTTGTTTGGGTGTTCGAATTTCA
ACAGGTAAGTTAGTTGCTAGAATCCATGGCTCCTTTGCCGACGCTGAGTAGATTTTAGGTGACGGGTGGT
GACAATGAGTCCGTGTCGAGCGCTGATTTTTTCGGCCTTTAGAGCGAGATTTATACAATAGAATTTGGCA
TGAGATTGGGTTGCTTTTAGTCAGCCTCTTATAGCCTAAAGTCTTTGAGTGACTAGATGACATATCATGT
AAGTTGCTGATAGGTTTCCAGTTTTCCGCTCCTAGGTCTGCATATTGTACTTTTCCTCTTACTCGACTTA
ACCAGTACCAACCCAGCTTCTCAACGGATTTATACCATGGCACTTTAAAGCCAGCATCACTGACAATGAG
CGGTGTGGTGTTACTCGGTAGAATGCTCGCAAGGTCGGCTAGAAATTGGTCATGAGCTTTCTTTGAACAT
TGCTCTGAAAGCGGGAACGCTTTCTCATAAAGAGTAACAGAACGACCGTGTAGTGCGACTGAAGCTCGCA
ATACCATAAGCCGTTTTTGCTCACGGATATCAGACCAGTCAACAAGTACAATGGGCATCGTATTGCCCGA
ACAGATAAAGCTAGCATGCCAACGGTATACAGCGAGTCGCTCTTTGTGGAGGTGACGATTACCTAACAAT
CGGTCGATTCGTTTGATGTTATGTTTTGTTCTCGCTTTGGTTGGCAGGTTACGGCCAAGTTCGGTAAGAG
TGAGAGTTTTACAGTCAAGTAAGGCGTGGCAAGCCAACGTTAAGCTGTTGAGTCGTTTTAAGTGTAATTC
GGGGCAGAATTGGTAAAGAGAGTCGTGTAAAATATCGAGTTCGCACATTTTGTTGTCTGATTATTGATTT
TTGGCGAAACCATTTGATCATATGACAAGATGTGTATCTACCTTAACTTAATGATTTTGATAAAAATCAT
TAGGGGATTCATCAGGGCTTCCAGACCATCACAGGTGAAGAGAAAGAAAAAAAATAATGCGCTGGTATTA
TAGAAATAGAGTTTCATTATATAAGAACATATAGGAAGAATACATTATTCCTATCTAGGGCATCAAATAA
TTGCAACCACTTAATGTTAACTTCCTTCATAATTCAAAACATTATGTTCTATAGCACTATGTATTTTATG
TCATTATATACGTAGTCAATAACTTTATACGTTTTTTTTATTGAACAAAAGTAAGAATTGCTTAAGACAT
AATAAGAGGAAACTCATCGAACCAATTCAAAACGGATTATAGATTTATCATACCAGATACGTTTATCAGG
AGGCTTGTATAATGGAGCACAGATATAACGTGTTTAATGATACTCCACGAGGGAACCATTGGATGGGCAG
TTCTGTGTCAGGATCACCACGTCCATCTTATAGCAGTCGTCCTAATGTAAACACAACACGACGCTTCCAA
TATAGTGACGATGAGCCCGCTGAGAAAATCCGACCTTTACGCTCGAGGAGCTTTAAAAGTACTGAAAGTA
ACATAAGCGATGAAAAATCAAGGATATCTGAACGTGACAGCAAAGACCGCTACATTAATGGTGATAAAAA
GGTAGACATTTATTCACTGCCTCTAATATCAACCGATGTTTTAGAAATTTCCAAACAAAGGACATTTGCG
GTGATATTGTTTTTAATAATTCAATGTTATAAAATATATGACCTGGTAATACTTAAATCGGGGTTACCGC
TTTCGGGTTTACTGTTTAAGAACTATCGATTTAATTTCATATCCAAGTATTTCATTATAGATTCCTTCTT
CCTGTATGTTTTACCATCCTTTAACATTCCTAGGTTGACTTTTAAGCCATGGGTTGTTTATCTCCAGATT
TTAGCTATGCTACTATTGAACATTTTCATATCAAGCGATCACGAGTTCGTTGCTAGCAAAGGAGAAGAAC
TCTTCACTGGAGTTGTCCCAATTCTTGTTGAATTAGATGGTGATGTTAATGGGCACAAATTTTCTGTCAG
TGGAGAGGGTGAAGGTGATGCAACATACGGAAAACTTACCCTTAAATTTATTTGCACTACTGGAAAACTA
CCTGTTCCATGGCCAACACTTGTCACTACTTTCACTTATGGTGTTCAGTGCTTTTCAAGATACCCGGATC
ATATGAAACGGCATGACTTTTTCAAGAGTGCCATGCCCGAAGGTTATGTACAGGAAAGAACTATATTTTT
CAAAGATGACGGGAACTACAAGACACGTGCTGAAGTCAAGTTTGAAGGTGATACCCTTGTTAATAGAATC
GAGTTAAAAGGTATTGATTTTAAAGAAGATGGAAACATTCTTGGGCACAAATTGGAATACAACTATAACT
CACACAATGTATACATCATGGCAGACAAACAAAAGAATGGAATCAAAGCTAACTTCAAAATTAGACACAA
CATTGAAGATGGAAGCGTTCAACTAGCAGACCATTATCAACAAAATACTCCAATTGGCGATGGCCCTGTC
CTTTTACCAGACAACCATTACCTGTCCACACAATCTGCCCTTTCGAAAGATCCCAACGAAAAGAGAGACC
ACATGGTCCTTCTTGAGTTTGTAACAGCTGCTGGGATTACACATGGCATGGATGAACTATACAAAGGATC
CGGCTGCTAACAAAGCCCGAAAGGACGGTCTATAGAGGTGTGTTAAAAGCAGACTTTTGAACATCCACAG
AAATTGGCTCAATGACCTATCCGAAAAGAATACCTATAAATGCGTGGTCTGAAGTTCATAGGGTGGCAAG
GCCACTAATTATTACTTTCGACGCATATAATACACTATACGCCACAAAACTTCCCGTCATGGAACAATAC
TGCATTGTTGGGCGTAAATATGGTATCAAGGCGAATCCTTCGACTTTAACAAACAATTTTCCACACGTTT
TTAAAAAACTGAAGGAAGACTATCCCCAATACGGAAAATATTCTGGTATCAAGCCCGAACAATGGTGGTC
CATCTTGATTAGGAACGTCTTCGCACCAAACGAAATTCCCGATGAGATGATAAATGAAATATTAATGCGG
TTTGAGGGCTTCGATTCGTATTTTGTTTATCCAGATTTGATCAAATTTTTAAAGGATTTGAAGTCAAGAC
ATCCTGATGTTATCTTAGGAATAGTAAGCAATACTGATCCAATTTTTTACAAATTATTAAAGAATATCGG
ATTATTTGAGACATTTTCCGGTCACATTTATTTATCATATGAGCTTAATCTCGCCAAACCTGATAGAGCA
ATATTTCAATATGCGCTTGACGATATTATATCTAAACAACCTCATTTACTCGAAAAGTACACCAGGGAGG
AAATTCTACAGCATTGCTTTCACATCGGAGATGAATTAAAGAACGATCTCGAAGGGGCAGAAGCTGCCGG
TTGGACTGGTATACTGTTAGATAGAAATGATAAATACGGGTTTCTTTCAAACTCGATTAGTAAACCAATG
CGGGACGAATACAAGCTGTCAATTGATAAAATAGATAATAATTCAATAAACACTTGGGAAGCCAATACTA
AGCAAACTGACACGTTACAGTTGAGTGAAAGAAAGTACGTTGTTTCGAATCTTGAGGTTTTAGAGGAACT
CTTTCCCTGAGCGCCTAACGTTACAGTAACAAATATGTATGATAGATATTATTCATATCCGCCAGTAATA
TTTACTATATCTTTGAATGGGTTTGTTTATTAATAATCTACTATGTGTAAATATATGATCCAAGTATTAT
ACAGTTTAGACACTGATTGTTTTCCAGACGTTCAAACCGTCAGTACCGGTACTTACTAAACAACCTGGGA
TTTGCTTATGCCATTTGACATCTTTAACTTCCTTTTGCCAGTGAACAAACAATAATTGTGGTGGAATTTC
TTGTAGCTCTTTTGTTTCGGCGGCCTGTTGTTTAATTTCCTCATCGTCAGCTTCTACAGACAAATCCCAC
AAAGTCACAGTATTATCTTCTGAGCCTACCGCAACGATAGACTCATCTAATGGGTTGAATGCAATGGAAG
TAATGGCTCCCTTATGGAAGTCATATTGAGCAACCGGTTGGACGGCGTCAGCATTACTTGGCGTAAACTG
TCTTAAATCCCATACTCCCCATGTACCGTTATCGTCACCGCTTGCTAGCAAGTAACCAATTTTATCACTC
CAACTTATGACATTTACGTCAGTATTAGAAGCTTTAACAGAGATAGCAGGTTTATGTTTTTTTGATCTTG
TGTCCCAAATCCTTATATATCCATCACATCCTGCGGTTGCAAAAACGGTGGATTCAGTGCGAGACCACTG
GATATCTTCTATGGATTTATTGTTTGAAACAGTAAATGGTTGTTTATCAGTCACCCATCTCGATGTGTGC
CTTTGGGTAAAATATATTTGTCCTGAGCAATCACCTGATAGTAACGCACCAGTCTTGATCAATGGTGACC
AATCCAACCCGTAGCCTTCAACATTCCCATGATTTTTTACAGTGTGAATAGGACGCTTAGCAGACTTCGG
AATCTGATAACCTGGTGTGGAAAAAGCTTTGCTTTGTGGAGCTAGATTGTATATATAAACATCACCATTT
TCGCTCATTGTAGCGGTTAACACCTCTTGATTAGAAATGGCAAAAGGAGAAACCTTTAATCTATTGGTTG
TATCTCTCAATGGTATATTTTCATTCTCAATGACTGGATCCACTAGTTCTAGAGCGGCCGCCACCGCGGT
GGAGCTCCAATTCGCCCTATAGTGAGTCGTATTACAATTCACTGGCCGTCGTTTTACAACGTCGTGACTG
GGAAAACCCTGGCGTTACCCAACTTAATCGCCTTGCAGCACATCCCCCTTTCGCCAGCTGGCGTAATAGC
GAAGAGGCCCGCACCGATCGCCCTTCCCAACAGTTGCGCAGCCTGAATGGCGAATGG
[124 nt withheld, positions 7268-7391]
C
[91 nt withheld, positions 7393-7483]
A
[49 nt withheld, positions 7485-7533]
CCTTTGACGTTGGAGTCCACGTTCTTT
[37 nt withheld, positions 7561-7597]
ACCCTATCTCGGTCTATTCTTTTGATTTATAAGGGATTTTGCCGATTTCGGCCTATTGGTTAAAAAATGA
GCTGATTTAACAAAAATTTAACGCGAATTTTAACAAAATATTAACGCTTACAATTTCCTGATGCGGTATT
TTCTCCTTACGCATCTGTGCGGTATTTCACACCGCATATCGACCGGTCGAGGAGAACTTCTAGTATATCT
ACATACCTAATATTATTGCCTTATTAAAAATGGAATCCCAACAATTACATCAAAATCCACATTCTCTTCA
AAATCAATTGTCCTGTACTTCCTTGTTCATGTGTGTTCAAAAACGTTATATTTATAGGATAATTATACTC
TATTTCTCAACAAGTAATTGGTTGTTTGGCCGAGCGGTCTAAGGCGCCTGATTCAAGAAATATCTTGACC
GCAGTTAACTGTGGGAATACTCAGGTATCGTAAGATGCAAGAGTTCGAATCTCTTAGCAACCATTATTTT
TTTCCTCAACATAACGAGAACACACAGGGGCGCTATCGCACAGAATCAAATTCGATGACTGGAAATTTTT
TGTTAATTTCAGAGGTCGCCTGACGCATATACCTTTTTCAACTGAAAAATTGGGAGAAAAAGGAAAGGTG
AGAGCGCCGGAACCGGCTTTTCATATAGAATAGAGAAGCGTTCATGACTAAATGCTTGCATCACAATACT
TGAAGTTGACAATATTATTTAAGGACCTATTGTTTTTTCCAATAGGTGGTTAGCAATCGTCTTACTTTCT
AACTTTTCTTACCTTTTACATTTCAGCAATATATATATATATATTTCAAGGATATACCATTCTAATGTCT
GCCCCTAAGAAGATCGTCGTTTTGCCAGGTGACCACGTTGGTCAAGAAATCACAGCCGAAGCCATTAAGG
TTCTTAAAGCTATTTCTGATGTTCGTTCCAATGTCAAGTTCGATTTCGAAAATCATTTAATTGGTGGTGC
TGCTATCGATGCTACAGGTGTTCCACTTCCAGATGAGGCGCTGGAAGCCTCCAAGAAGGCTGATGCCGTT
TTGTTAGGTGCTGTGGGTGGTCCTAAATGGGGTACCGGTAGTGTTAGACCTGAACAAGGTTTACTAAAAA
TCCGTAAAGAACTTCAATTGTACGCCAACTTAAGACCATGTAACTTTGCATCCGACTCTCTTTTAGACTT
ATCTCCAATCAAGCCACAATTTGCTAAAGGTACTGACTTCGTTGTTGTCAGAGAATTAGTGGGAGGTATT
TACTTTGGTAAGAGAAAGGAAGACGATGGTGATGGTGTCGCTTGGGATAGTGAACAATACACCGTTCCAG
AAGTGCAAAGAATCACAAGAATGGCCGCTTTCATGGCCCTACAACATGAGCCACCATTGCCTATTTGGTC
CTTGGATAAAGCTAATGTTTTGGCCTCTTCAAGATTATGGAGAAAAACTGTGGAGGAAACCATCAAGAAC
GAATTCCCTACATTGAAGGTTCAACATCAATTGATTGATTCTGCCGCCATGATCCTAGTTAAGAACCCAA
CCCACCTAAATGGTATTATAATCACCAGCAACATGTTTGGTGATATCATCTCCGATGAAGCCTCCGTTAT
CCCAGGTTCCTTGGGTTTGTTGCCATCTGCGTCCTTGGCCTCTTTGCCAGACAAGAACACCGCATTTGGT
TTGTACGAACCATGCCACGGTTCTGCTCCAGATTTGCCAAAGAATAAGGTCAACCCTATCGCCACTATCT
TGTCTGCTGCAATGATGTTGAAATTGTCATTGAACTTGCCTGAAGAAGGTAAGGCCATTGAAGATGCAGT
TAAAAAGGTTTTGGATGCAGGTATCAGAACTGGTGATTTAGGTGGTTCCAACAGTACCACCGAAGTCGGT
GATGCTGTCGCCGAAGAAGTTAAGAAAATCCTTGCTTAAAAAGATTCTCTTTTTTTATGATATTTGTACA
TAAACTTTATAAATGAAATTCATAATAGAAACGACACGAAATTACAAAATGGAATATGTTCATAGGGTAG
ACGAAACTATATACGCAATCTACATACATTTATCAAGAAGGAGAAAAAGGAGGATGTAAAGGAATACAGG
TAAGCAAATTGATACTAATGGCTCAACGTGATAAGGAAAAAGAATTGCACTTTAACATTAATATTGACAA
GGAGGAGGGCACCACACAAAAAGTTAGGTGTAACAGAAAATCATGAAACTATGATTCCTAATTTATATAT
TGGAGGATTTTCTCTAAAAAAAAAAAAATACAACAAATAAAAAACACTCAATGACCTGACCATTTGATGG
AGTTTAAGTCAATACCTTCTTGAACCATTTCCCATAATGGTGAAAGTTCCCTCAAGAATTTTACTCTGTC
AGAAACGGCCTTAACGACGTAGTCGATATGGTGCACTCTCAGTACAATCTGCTCTGATGCCGCATAGTTA
AGCCAGCCCCGACACCCGCCAACACCCGCTGACGCGCCCTGACGGGCTTGTCTGCTCCCGGCATCCGCTT
ACAGACAAGCTGTGACCGTCTCCGGGAGCTGCATGTGTCAGAGGTTTTCACCGTCATCACCGAAACGCGC
GAGACGAAAGGGCCTCGTGATACGCCTATTTTTATAGGTTAATGTCATGATAATAATGGTTTCTTAGGAC
GGATCGCTTGCCTGTAACTTACACGCGCCTCGTATCTTTTAATGATGGAATAATTTGGGAATTTACTCTG
TGTTTATTTATTTTTATGTTTTGTATTTGGATTTTAGAAAGTAAATAAAGAAGGTAGAAGAGTTACGGAA
TGAAGAAAAAAAAATAAACAAAGGTTTAAAAAATTTCAACAAAAAGCGTACTTTACATATATATTTATTA
GACAAGAAAAGCAGATTAAATAGATATACATTCGATTAACGATAAGTAAAATGTAAAATCACAGGATTTT
CGTGTGTGGTCTTCTACACAGACAAGATGAAACAATTCGGCATTAATACCTGAGAGCAGGAAGAGCAAGA
TAAAAGGTAGTATTTGTTGGCGATCCCCCTAGAGTCTTTTACATCTTCGGAAAACAAAAACTATTTTTTC
TTTAATTTCTTTTTTTACTTTCTATTTTTAATTTATATATTTATATTAAAAAATTTAAATTATAATTATT
TTTATAGCACGTGATGAAAAGGACCCAGGTGGCACTTTTCGGGGAAATGTGCGCGGAACCCCTATTTGTT
TATTTTTCTAAATACATTCAAATATGTATCCGCTCATGAGACAATAACCCTGATAAATGCTTCAATAATA
TTGAAAAAGGAAGAGTATGAGTATTCAACATTTCCGTGTCGCCCTTATTCCCTTTTTTGCGGCATTTTGC
CTTCCTGTTTTTGCTCACCCAGAAACGCTGGTGAAAGTAAAAGATGCTGAAGATCAGTTGGGTGCACGAG
TGGGTTACATCGAACTGGATCTCAACAGCGGTAAGATCCTTGAGAGTTTTCGCCCCGAAGAACGTTTTCC
AATGATGAGCACTTTTAAAGTTCTGCTATGTGGCGCGGTATTATCCCGTATTGACGCCGGGCAAGAGCAA
CTCGGTCGCCGCATACAC
Features (pLannotate 1.2.2; 27 found; start..end, strand, type, name):
    750..1338    +  rep_origin     ori: high-copy-number ColE1/pMB1/pBR322/pUC origin of replication
   1521..1613    +  CDS            lacI (fragment): lac repressor; lacI; The lac repressor binds to the lac operator to inhibit transcription in E. coli. This inhibition can be relieved by adding lactose or isopropyl-β-D-thiogalactopyranoside (IPTG).
   1626..1647    +  protein_bind   CAP binding site: CAP binding activates transcription in the presence of cAMP. E. coli catabolite activator protein
   1662..1692    +  promoter       lac promoter: promoter for the E. coli lac operon
   1696..1718    +  protein_bind   lac operator (fragment): The lac repressor binds to the lac operator to inhibit transcription in E. coli. This inhibition can be relieved by adding lactose or isopropyl-β-D-thiogalactopyranoside (IPTG). lac repressor encoded by lacI
   1761..1779    +  promoter       T3 promoter: promoter for bacteriophage T3 RNA polymerase
   1791..1864    -  misc_feature   MCS (fragment): pBluescript multiple cloning site
   1857..1976    +  CDS            ECM16 (fragment): DHR1_YEAST - Also known as DHR1. Experimental evidence at protein level: Swiss-Prot protein existence level 1. Probable ATP-binding RNA helicase. Required for 18S rRNA synthesis. May play a role in restructuring of the pre-rRNA. From Saccharomyces cerevisiae (strain ATCC 204508 / S288c) (Baker's yeast).
   3190..3259    +  ncRNA          RNA-OUT: Accession: RF00240 - RNA-OUT
   3652..4251    +  CDS            POM152 (fragment): PO152_YEAST - Experimental evidence at protein level: Swiss-Prot protein existence level 1. Functions as a component of the nuclear pore complex (NPC). NPC components, collectively referred to as nucleoporins (NUPs), can play the role of both NPC structural components and of docking or interaction partners for transiently associated nuclear transport factors. POM152 is important for the de novo assembly of NPCs. From Saccharomyces cerevisiae (strain ATCC 204508 / S288c) (Baker's yeast).
   4255..4965    +  CDS            GFP (S65T): GFP (S65T) is a basic (constitutively fluorescent) green fluorescent protein published in 1995, derived from Aequorea victoria.
   4973..4995    +  CDS            SET1 (fragment): solubility-enhancement tag derived from T7 phage gene 10B
   5052..5957    +  CDS            YM14_YEAST: Protein inferred from homology: Swiss-Prot protein existence level 3. From Saccharomyces cerevisiae (strain ATCC 204508 / S288c) (Baker's yeast).
   6099..7043    -  CDS            RRB1 (fragment): RRB1_YEAST - Experimental evidence at protein level: Swiss-Prot protein existence level 1. Involved in regulation of L3 expression and stability and plays a role in early 60S ribosomal subunit assembly. May be required for proper assembly of pre-ribosomal particles during early ribosome biogenesis, presumably by targeting L3 onto the 35S precursor rRNA. From Saccharomyces cerevisiae (strain ATCC 204508 / S288c) (Baker's yeast).
   7086..7104    -  promoter       T7 promoter: promoter for bacteriophage T7 RNA polymerase
   7107..7264    +  CDS            lacZα (fragment): LacZα fragment of β-galactosidase; lacZ fragment
   7268..7696    +  rep_origin     f1 ori (sequence partly withheld): f1 bacteriophage origin of replication; arrow indicates direction of (+) strand synthesis
   7724..7776    -  misc_feature   bom (fragment): basis of mobility region from pBR322
   7807..7884    +  CDS            YO192_YEAST (fragment): Experimental evidence at protein level: Swiss-Prot protein existence level 1. From Saccharomyces cerevisiae (strain ATCC 204508 / S288c) (Baker's yeast).
   8024..8431    +  promoter       LEU2 promoter: S. cerevisiae LEU2
   8432..9526    +  CDS            LEU2: 3-isopropylmalate dehydrogenase, required for leucine biosynthesis; S. cerevisiae LEU2; yeast auxotrophic marker
   9888..10004   -  CDS            NFS1 (fragment): NFS1_YEAST - Also known as SPL1 From Saccharomyces cerevisiae (strain ATCC 204508 / S288c) (Baker's yeast).
  10003..10053   -  misc_feature   bom (fragment): basis of mobility region from pBR322
  10155..10190   -  CDS            rop (fragment): Rop protein, which maintains plasmids at low copy number; rop
  10259..10762   -  misc_feature   CEN/ARS: S. cerevisiae CEN6 centromere fused to an autonomously replicating sequence
  10799..10903   +  promoter       AmpR promoter: bla
  10904..579     +  CDS            AmpR (across the origin): β-lactamase; bla; confers resistance to ampicillin, carbenicillin, and related antibiotics
