[The description below was written by a language model from this plasmid's Addgene catalogue record and pLannotate feature annotations shown in this document.]
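Description:
KBB520 is a yeast expression plasmid built on pRS315, a low-copy centromeric E. coli/S. cerevisiae shuttle vector. In yeast it is maintained through the CEN6/ARS element and selected by the LEU2 auxotrophic marker, which is driven by its own promoter and restores leucine prototrophy. In bacteria it replicates from a high-copy ColE1/pUC-type origin and is selected with ampicillin through the β-lactamase gene. The usual pBluescript-derived backbone elements are also annotated: an f1 origin, lac promoter/operator and lacZα fragments, and T3 and T7 promoters flanking the cloning region.

The payload is a truncated S. cerevisiae POM152 gene encoding the first 200 amino acids of this integral membrane nucleoporin, described in the record as the N-terminal region plus the transmembrane domain. It is fused at its C terminus to GFP, annotated as the S65T variant. The catalogue purpose also mentions an HA tag, but the feature table does not annotate one, so its position cannot be confirmed here. The promoter is not named in the record. However, the coding fragment lies within a large stretch of yeast genomic DNA carrying fragments of other yeast genes (ECM16 upstream; an uncharacterised ORF and RRB1 downstream), so expression may come from native flanking sequence, although this is not stated. Several short annotations (RNA-OUT, SET1, lacI, rop, bom fragments) look like incidental matches or backbone remnants.

According to the associated study, the construct was used to map which domains of Pom152 direct it to the nuclear pore complex, with GFP fluorescence reporting the localisation of this fragment in living yeast.
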