Addgene plasmid #185102: KBB520
Purpose: 1st 200 amino acids (N-term + transmembrane domain) of Pom152 fused to HA and GFP
Depositing lab: Ken Belanger. Depositing organization: Colgate University. Publication: Characterization of nuclear pore complex targeting domains in Pom152 in Saccharomyces cerevisiae. Brown JT, Haraczy AJ, Wilhelm CM, Belanger KD. Biol Open. 2021 Oct 15;10(10). pii: 272274. doi: 10.1242/bio.057661. Epub 2021 Oct 20. PubMed 34557894.
Backbone
  Vector backbone: pRS315
  Vector type: Yeast Expression
  Selectable markers: LEU2
Growth in bacteria
  Bacterial resistance: Ampicillin, 100 μg/mL
  Growth temperature: 37°C
  Growth strain: DH5alpha
  Copy number: High Copy
Gene/Insert
  Gene/Insert name: POM152
  Species: S. cerevisiae (budding yeast)
  Mutation: POM152(1-200)-GFP
  Tag / fusion protein: GFP (C terminal on insert)
  Cloning method: Restriction Enzyme; 5′ cloning site unknown (unknown if destroyed)
Terms and licenses: Academic/Nonprofit Terms; Industry Terms: Not Available to Industry
How to cite: KBB520 was a gift from Ken Belanger (Addgene plasmid # 185102 ; http://n2t.net/addgene:185102 ; RRID:Addgene_185102)
